Addgene plasmid #103755: LSB-hsa-miR-93-3p
Purpose: Used to sense miRNA activity using fluorescence based tools. hsa-miR-93-3p target in 3' UTR of of mKate. miRNA activity can be measured by the repression of mKate2 relative to EBFP2 fluorescent proteins . Plasmid is inherently unstable; please see Depositor Comments
Depositing lab: Ron Weiss. Depositing organization: Massachusetts Institute of Technology. Publication: A mixed antagonistic/synergistic miRNA repression model enables accurate predictions of multi-input miRNA sensor activity. Gam JJ, Babb J, Weiss R. Nat Commun. 2018 Jun 22;9(1):2430. doi: 10.1038/s41467-018-04575-0. PubMed 29934631.
Backbone
  Vector backbone: Low Sensor Backbone (LSB)
  Vector type: Mammalian Expression, Synthetic Biology
Growth in bacteria
  Bacterial resistance: Ampicillin and Kanamycin, 100 & 50 μg/mL
  Growth temperature: 30°C
  Growth strain: NEB Stable
  Copy number: High Copy
Gene/Insert
  Gene/Insert name: hsa-miR-93-3p target
  Species: H. sapiens (human)
  Entrez Gene: MIR93 (a.k.a. MIRN9, MIRN93, hsa-mir-93, miR-93)
  Promoter: EF-1a
  Cloning method: Gibson Cloning
Terms and licenses: Academic/Nonprofit Terms; Industry Terms: Not Available to Industry
Depositor comments: Please note that this plasmid is inherently unstable due to a repeating poly A element. We recommend performing a diagnostic digest on multiple colonies upon receipt. The depositors would like to note the presence of several discrepancies between the depositor sequence and physical plasmid sequence. In particular, the sequences upstream and downstream of the puromycin coding region have 10 bp insertions which do not affect the ability to perform puromycin selection. The sequences for those regions within the physical plasmids are as follows: Upstream of Puro: GAATTCGACCGCCTGTCTCAAGGTGCCACC; Downstream of Puro: GCTTTGAGACTACGCGTGAATTCACTCCTC. Please contact if you are interested in this plasmid prior to placing an order.
How to cite: LSB-hsa-miR-93-3p was a gift from Ron Weiss (Addgene plasmid # 103755 ; http://n2t.net/addgene:103755 ; RRID:Addgene_103755)
