[The description below was written by a language model from this plasmid's Addgene catalogue record and pLannotate feature annotations shown in this document.]
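Description:
LSB-hsa-miR-93-3p is a mammalian expression and synthetic-biology plasmid of about 11 kb, built on the Low Sensor Backbone (LSB), that reports the activity of the human microRNA miR-93-3p by two-colour fluorescence. It replicates in E. coli from a high-copy ColE1/pUC-type origin and carries both β-lactamase (ampicillin) and aph(3')-Ia (kanamycin) markers. A puromycin N-acetyltransferase coding sequence followed by a rabbit β-globin poly(A) signal allows selection in mammalian cells, although the feature table does not annotate a promoter for it.

The payload consists of two parallel transcription units in the same orientation. Each uses the human EF-1α core promoter with its intron A and ends in a β-globin 3' region and poly(A) signal. Gateway attB4, attB1 and attB2 sites flanking the promoters and coding sequences are remnants of modular assembly. The first unit expresses the red fluorescent protein mKate2 and, according to the catalogue entry, carries the miR-93-3p target in its 3' UTR. This target is not annotated as a separate feature, but it presumably lies in the unannotated interval between mKate2 and the β-globin sequences. The second unit expresses EBFP2 with no target site and serves as an internal reference for delivery and expression. When miR-93-3p is active in a cell, the mKate2 transcript is repressed, so the fall in red relative to blue fluorescence measures miRNA activity.

The depositor notes that the repeated poly(A) elements make the plasmid inherently unstable. The depositor also reports small discrepancies between the deposited sequence and the physical plasmid, including short insertions on either side of the puromycin coding region that do not impair selection.
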