Features (pLannotate 1.2.2; 28 found; start..end, strand, type, name):
     87..675     -  rep_origin     ori: high-copy-number ColE1/pMB1/pBR322/pUC origin of replication
    846..1706    -  CDS            AmpR: β-lactamase; bla; confers resistance to ampicillin, carbenicillin, and related antibiotics
   1707..1778    -  promoter       AmpR promoter: bla
   1857..2456    +  CDS            PuroR: puromycin N-acetyltransferase; pac from Streptomyces alboniger; confers resistance to puromycin
   2461..2541    +  CDS            HBB (fragment): HBB_PONPY - Experimental evidence at transcript level: Swiss-Prot protein existence level 2. Involved in oxygen transport from the lung to the various peripheral tissues. From Pongo pygmaeus (Bornean orangutan).
   2612..2667    +  polyA_signal   β-globin poly(A) signal: rabbit β-globin polyadenylation signal (Gil and Proudfoot, 1987)
   3646..3666    +  protein_bind   attB4: mutant version of attB; core recombination site for the Gateway® BP reaction BP Clonase™
   3734..3945    +  promoter       EF-1α core promoter: core promoter for human elongation factor EF-1α
   3946..4884    +  intron         EF-1α intron A: intron upstream of the start codon of human EF-1α
   4911..4931    +  protein_bind   attB1: mutant version of attB; core recombination site for the Gateway® BP reaction BP Clonase™
   4951..5646    +  CDS            mKate2: mKate2 is a basic (constitutively fluorescent) red fluorescent protein published in 2009, derived from Entacmaea quadricolor. It is reported to be a rapidly-maturing monomer with moderate acid sensitivity.
   5666..5690    -  protein_bind   attB2: mutant version of attB; recombination site for the Gateway® BP reaction BP Clonase™
   5834..5908    +  CDS            HBB (fragment): HBB_PONPY - Experimental evidence at transcript level: Swiss-Prot protein existence level 2. Involved in oxygen transport from the lung to the various peripheral tissues. From Pongo pygmaeus (Bornean orangutan).
   5979..6034    +  polyA_signal   β-globin poly(A) signal: rabbit β-globin polyadenylation signal (Gil and Proudfoot, 1987)
   6418..6443    +  misc_feature   SA: splice acceptor site
   7115..7135    +  protein_bind   attB4: mutant version of attB; core recombination site for the Gateway® BP reaction BP Clonase™
   7203..7414    +  promoter       EF-1α core promoter: core promoter for human elongation factor EF-1α
   7415..8353    +  intron         EF-1α intron A: intron upstream of the start codon of human EF-1α
   8380..8400    +  protein_bind   attB1: mutant version of attB; core recombination site for the Gateway® BP reaction BP Clonase™
   8411..9127    +  CDS            EBFP2: EBFP2 is a basic (constitutively fluorescent) blue fluorescent protein published in 2007, derived from Aequorea victoria. It is reported to be a rapidly-maturing monomer with moderate acid sensitivity.
   9135..9159    -  protein_bind   attB2: mutant version of attB; recombination site for the Gateway® BP reaction BP Clonase™
   9163..9243    +  CDS            HBB (fragment): HBB_PONPY - Experimental evidence at transcript level: Swiss-Prot protein existence level 2. Involved in oxygen transport from the lung to the various peripheral tissues. From Pongo pygmaeus (Bornean orangutan).
   9314..9369    +  polyA_signal   β-globin poly(A) signal: rabbit β-globin polyadenylation signal (Gil and Proudfoot, 1987)
   9752..9774    -  protein_bind   lac operator (fragment): The lac repressor binds to the lac operator to inhibit transcription in E. coli. This inhibition can be relieved by adding lactose or isopropyl-β-D-thiogalactopyranoside (IPTG). lac repressor encoded by lacI
   9778..9808    -  promoter       lac promoter: promoter for the E. coli lac operon
   9823..9844    -  protein_bind   CAP binding site: CAP binding activates transcription in the presence of cAMP. E. coli catabolite activator protein
   9857..9896    -  CDS            lacI (fragment): lac repressor; lacI; The lac repressor binds to the lac operator to inhibit transcription in E. coli. This inhibition can be relieved by adding lactose or isopropyl-β-D-thiogalactopyranoside (IPTG).
  10069..10878   +  CDS            KanR: aminoglycoside phosphotransferase; aph(3')-Ia; confers resistance to kanamycin in bacteria or G418 (Geneticin®) in eukaryotes
>Addgene plasmid #103755 | LSB-hsa-miR-93-3p | depositor full sequence | sequence record 196558 | Full Sequence
AATTGAGGGGATAACGCAGGAAAGAACATGTGAGCAAAAGGCCAGCAAAAGGCCAGGAACCGTAAAAAGG
CCGCGTTGCTGGCGTTTTTCCATAGGCTCCGCCCCCCTGACGAGCATCACAAAAATCGACGCTCAAGTCA
GAGGTGGCGAAACCCGACAGGACTATAAAGATACCAGGCGTTTCCCCCTGGAAGCTCCCTCGTGCGCTCT
CCTGTTCCGACCCTGCCGCTTACCGGATACCTGTCCGCCTTTCTCCCTTCGGGAAGCGTGGCGCTTTCTC
ATAGCTCACGCTGTAGGTATCTCAGTTCGGTGTAGGTCGTTCGCTCCAAGCTGGGCTGTGTGCACGAACC
CCCCGTTCAGCCCGACCGCTGCGCCTTATCCGGTAACTATCGTCTTGAGTCCAACCCGGTAAGACACGAC
TTATCGCCACTGGCAGCAGCCACTGGTAACAGGATTAGCAGAGCGAGGTATGTAGGCGGTGCTACAGAGT
TCTTGAAGTGGTGGCCTAACTACGGCTACACTAGAAGAACAGTATTTGGTATCTGCGCTCTGCTGAAGCC
AGTTACCTTCGGAAAAAGAGTTGGTAGCTCTTGATCCGGCAAACAAACCACCGCTGGTAGCGGTGGTTTT
TTTGTTTGCAAGCAGCAGATTACGCGCAGAAAAAAAGGATCTCAAGAAGATCCTTTGATCTTTTCTACGG
GGTCTGACGCTCAGTGGAACGAAAACTCACGTTAAGGGATTTTGGTCATGAGATTATCAAAAAGGATCTT
CACCTAGATCCTTTTAAATTAAAAATGAAGTTTTAAATCAATCTAAAGTATATATGAGTAAACTTGGTCT
GACAGTTACCAATGCTTAATCAGTGAGGCACCTATCTCAGCGATCTGTCTATTTCGTTCATCCATAGTTG
CCTGACTCCCCGTCGTGTAGATAACTACGATACGGGAGGGCTTACCATCTGGCCCCAGTGCTGCAATGAT
ACCGCGAGAACCACGCTCACCGGCTCCAGATTTATCAGCAATAAACCAGCCAGCCGGAAGGGCCGAGCGC
AGAAGTGGTCCTGCAACTTTATCCGCCTCCATCCAGTCTATTAATTGTTGCCGGGAAGCTAGAGTAAGTA
GTTCGCCAGTTAATAGTTTGCGCAACGTTGTTGCCATTGCTACAGGCATCGTGGTGTCACGCTCGTCGTT
TGGTATGGCTTCATTCAGCTCCGGTTCCCAACGATCAAGGCGAGTTACATGATCCCCCATGTTGTGCAAA
AAAGCGGTTAGCTCCTTCGGTCCTCCGATCGTTGTCAGAAGTAAGTTGGCCGCAGTGTTATCACTCATGG
TTATGGCAGCACTGCATAATTCTCTTACTGTCATGCCATCCGTAAGATGCTTTTCTGTGACTGGTGAGTA
CTCAACCAAGTCATTCTGAGAATAGTGTATGCGGCGACCGAGTTGCTCTTGCCCGGCGTCAATACGGGAT
AATACCGCGCCACATAGCAGAACTTTAAAAGTGCTCATCATTGGAAAACGTTCTTCGGGGCGAAAACTCT
CAAGGATCTTACCGCTGTTGAGATCCAGTTCGATGTAACCCACTCGTGCACCCAACTGATCTTCAGCATC
TTTTACTTTCACCAGCGTTTCTGGGTGAGCAAAAACAGGAAGGCAAAATGCCGCAAAAAAGGGAATAAGG
GCGACACGGAAATGTTGAATACTCATACTCTTCCTTTTTCAATATTATTGAAGCATTTATCAGGGTTATT
GTCTCATGAGCGGATACATATTTGAATGTAGCTCCGAATTTCTCGAGGGCTTGTCGACGACGGCGGTCTC
CGTCGTCAGGATCATGAATTCGACCCGCCTGCCACCATGACCGAGTACAAGCCCACGGTGCGCCTCGCCA
CCCGCGACGACGTCCCCCGGGCCGTACGCACCCTCGCCGCCGCGTTCGCCGACTACCCCGCCACGCGCCA
CACCGTCGACCCGGACCGCCACATCGAGCGGGTCACCGAGCTGCAAGAACTCTTCCTCACGCGCGTCGGG
CTCGACATCGGCAAGGTGTGGGTCGCGGACGACGGCGCCGCGGTGGCGGTCTGGACCACGCCGGAGAGCG
TCGAAGCGGGGGCGGTGTTCGCCGAGATCGGCCCGCGCATGGCCGAGTTGAGCGGTTCCCGGCTGGCCGC
GCAGCAACAGATGGAAGGCCTCCTGGCGCCGCACCGGCCCAAGGAGCCCGCGTGGTTCCTGGCCACCGTC
GGCGTCTCGCCCGACCACCAGGGCAAGGGTCTGGGCAGCGCCGTCGTGCTCCCCGGAGTGGAGGCGGCCG
AGCGCGCCGGGGTGCCCGCCTTCCTGGAGACATCCGCGCCCCGCAACCTCCCCTTCTACGAGCGGCTCGG
CTTCACCGTCACCGCCGACGTCGAGGTGCCCGAAGGACCGCGCACCTGGTGCATGACCCGCAAGCCCGGT
GCCTGATACGCGTGAATTCACTCCTCAGGTGCAGGCTGCCTATCAGAAGGTGGTGGCTGGTGTGGCCAAT
GCCCTGGCTCACAAATACCACTGAGATCTTTTTCCCTCTGCCAAAAATTATGGGGACATCATGAAGCCCC
TTGAGCATCTGACTTCTGGCTAATAAAGGAAATTTATTTTCATTGCAATAGTGTGTTGGAATTTTTTGTG
TCTCTCACTCGGAAGGACATATGGGAGGGCAAATCATTTAAAACATCAGAATGAGTATTTGGTTTAGAGT
TTGGCAACATATGCCCATATGCTGGCTGCCATGAACAAAGGTTGGCTATAAAGAGGTCATCAGTATATGA
AACAGCCCCCTGCTGTCCATTCCTTATTCCATAGAAAAGCCTTGACTTGAGGTTAGATTTTTTTTATATT
TTGTTTTGTGTTATTTTTTTCTTTAACATCCCTAAAATTTTCCTTACATGTTTTACTAGCCAGATTTTTC
CTCCTCTCCTGACTACTCCCAGTCATAGCTGTCCCTCTTCTCTTATGGAGATCCCTCGACCTGCAGCCCA
AGCTTGAATTCTCTAGAATTACCCTGTTATCCCTATGCTTGGTTTACCGAGCTCTTATTGGTTTTCAAAC
TTCATTGACTGTGCCCAACGCGCCTGGGAGCTCACGGGGACAGCCCCCCCCCAAAGCCCCCAGGGATGTA
ATTACGTCCCTCCCCCGCTAGGGGGCAGCAGCGAGCCGCCCGGGGCTCCGCTCCGGTCCGGCGCTCCCCC
CGCATCCCCGAGCCGGCAGCGTGCGGGGACAGCCCGGGCACGGGGAAGGTGGCACGGGATCGCTTTCCTC
TGAACGCTTCTCGCTGCTCTTTGAGCCTGCAGACACCTGGGGGGATACGGGGAAAAAGCTAGGCTGAAAG
ACCGGTTCTTAGAATGACACGCGCCTGGGAGCTCACGGGGACAGCCCCCCCCCAAAGCCCCCAGGGATGT
AATTACGTCCCTCCCCCGCTAGGGGGCAGCAGCGAGCCGCCCGGGGCTCCGCTCCGGTCCGGCGCTCCCC
CCGCATCCCCGAGCCGGCAGCGTGCGGGGACAGCCCGGGCACGGGGAAGGTGGCACGGGATCGCTTTCCT
CTGAACGCTTCTCGCTGCTCTTTGAGCCTGCAGACACCTGGGGGGATACGGGGAAAAAGCTAACTTCTGA
GACGACAACTTTGTATAGAAAAGTTGGCTCCGAATTCGCCCTTGACAGCAGAGATCCAGTTTGGTTAATT
AATTGGCTCCGGTGCCCGTCAGTGGGCAGAGCGCACATCGCCCACAGTCCCCGAGAAGTTGTGGGGAGGG
GTCGGCAATTGAACCGGTGCCTAGAGAAGGTGGCGCGGGGTAAACTGGGAAAGTGATGTCGTGTACTGGC
TCCGCCTTTTTCCCGAGGGTGGGGGAGAACCGTATATAAGTGCAGTAGTCGCCGTGAACGTTCTTTTTCG
CAACGGGTTTGCCGCCAGAACACAGGTAAGTGCCGTGTGTGGTTCCCGCGGGCCTGGCCTCTTTACGGGT
TATGGCCCTTGCGTGCCTTGAATTACTTCCACCTGGCTGCAGTACGTGATTCTTGATCCCGAGCTTCGGG
TTGGAAGTGGGTGGGAGAGTTCGAGGCCTTGCGCTTAAGGAGCCCCTTCGCCTCGTGCTTGAGTTGAGGC
CTGGCCTGGGCGCTGGGGCCGCCGCGTGCGAATCTGGTGGCACCTTCGCGCCTGTCTCGCTGCTTTCGAT
AAGTCTCTAGCCATTTAAAATTTTTGATGACCTGCTGCGACGCTTTTTTTCTGGCAAGATAGTCTTGTAA
ATGCGGGCCAAGATCTGCACACTGGTATTTCGGTTTTTGGGGCCGCGGGCGGCGACGGGGCCCGTGCGTC
CCAGCGCACATGTTCGGCGAGGCGGGGCCTGCGAGCGCGGCCACCGAGAATCGGACGGGGGTAGTCTCAA
GCTGGCCGGCCTGCTCTGGTGCCTGGCCTCGCGCCGCCGTGTATCGCCCCGCCCTGGGCGGCAAGGCTGG
CCCGGTCGGCACCAGTTGCGTGAGCGGAAAGATGGCCGCTTCCCGGCCCTGCTGCAGGGAGCTCAAAATG
GAGGACGCGGCGCTCGGGAGAGCGGGCGGGTGAGTCACCCACACAAAGGAAAAGGGCCTTTCCGTCCTCA
GCCGTCGCTTCATGTGACTCCACGGAGTACCGGGCGCCGTCCAGGCACCTCGATTAGTTCTCGAGCTTTT
GGAGTACGTCGTCTTTAGGTTGGGGGGAGGGGTTTTATGCGATGGAGTTTCCCCACACTGAGTGGGTGGA
GACTGAAGTTAGGCCAGCTTGGCACTTGATGTAATTCTCCTTGGAATTTGCCCTTTTTGAGTTTGGATCT
TGGTTCATTCTCAAGCCTCAGACAGTGGTTCAAAGTTTTTTTCTTCCATTTCAGGTGTCGTGAGAAGGGC
GAATTCGACCCAAGTTTGTACAAAAAAGCAGGCTGGATCCAGGTGCCACCATGGTGAGCGAGCTGATTAA
GGAGAACATGCACATGAAGCTGTACATGGAGGGCACCGTGAACAACCACCACTTCAAGTGCACATCCGAG
GGCGAAGGCAAGCCCTACGAGGGCACCCAGACCATGAGAATCAAGGCGGTCGAGGGCGGCCCTCTCCCCT
TCGCCTTCGACATCCTGGCTACCAGCTTCATGTACGGCAGCAAAACCTTCATCAACCACACCCAGGGCAT
CCCCGACTTCTTTAAGCAGTCCTTCCCCGAGGGCTTCACATGGGAGAGAGTCACCACATACGAAGATGGG
GGCGTGCTGACCGCTACCCAGGACACCAGCCTCCAGGACGGCTGCCTCATCTACAACGTCAAGATCAGAG
GGGTGAACTTCCCATCCAACGGCCCTGTGATGCAGAAGAAAACACTCGGCTGGGAGGCCTCCACCGAGAC
ACTGTACCCCGCTGACGGCGGCCTGGAAGGCAGAGCCGACATGGCCCTGAAGCTCGTGGGCGGGGGCCAC
CTGATCTGCAACCTTAAGACCACATACAGATCCAAGAAACCCGCTAAGAACCTCAAGATGCCCGGCGTCT
ACTATGTGGACAGGAGACTGGAAAGAATCAAGGAGGCCGACAAAGAGACATACGTCGAGCAGCACGAGGT
GGCTGTGGCCAGATACTGCGACCTCCCTAGCAAACTGGGGCACAAACTTAATTGAGAATTCTACCACCCA
GCTTTCTTGTACAAAGTGGTACGTCTCAAGACCAGAGGTCTCTGCTTACGTGCTACGGGAAGTGCTAGCT
CAGCAGTCGGGAAGTGCTAGCTCAGCAGTCGGGAAGTGCTAGCTCAGCAGTCGGGAAGTGCTAGCTCAGC
AGTCAACCAGAAGAGACCTGTGCTTCACTCCTCAGGTGCAGGCTGCCTATCAGAAGGTGGTGGCTGGTGT
GGCCAATGCCCTGGCTCACAAATACCACTGAGATCTTTTTCCCTCTGCCAAAAATTATGGGGACATCATG
AAGCCCCTTGAGCATCTGACTTCTGGCTAATAAAGGAAATTTATTTTCATTGCAATAGTGTGTTGGAATT
TTTTGTGTCTCTCACTCGGAAGGACATATGGGAGGGCAAATCATTTAAAACATCAGAATGAGTATTTGGT
TTAGAGTTTGGCAACATATGCCCATATGCTGGCTGCCATGAACAAAGGTTGGCTATAAAGAGGTCATCAG
TATATGAAACAGCCCCCTGCTGTCCATTCCTTATTCCATAGAAAAGCCTTGACTTGAGGTTAGATTTTTT
TTATATTTTGTTTTGTGTTATTTTTTTCTTTAACATCCCTAAAATTTTCCTTACATGTTTTACTAGCCAG
ATTTTTCCTCCTCTCCTGACTACTCCCAGTCATAGCTGTCCCTCTTCTCTTATGGAGATCCCGAGCGGTG
CGTTTTTATGCTTGTAGTATTGTATAATGTTTTTAAGATCCAAGCTTCTGACCTCTTCTCTTCCTCCCAC
AGGGCCTCGAGACAATTGCATCGATGGTACCAGTGAAAGTCTGCAATGAATTCGAGTTGGCGCGCCTGTC
ATTCTAAATCTCTCTTTCAGCCTAAAGCTTTTTCCCCGTATCCCCCCAGGTGTCTGCAGGCTCAAAGAGC
AGCGAGAAGCGTTCAGAGGAAAGCGATCCCGTGCCACCTTCCCCGTGCCCGGGCTGTCCCCGCACGCTGC
CGGCTCGGGGATGCGGGGGGAGCGCCGGACCGGAGCGGAGCCCCGGGCGGCTCGCTGCTGCCCCCTAGCG
GGGGAGGGACGTAATTACATCCCTGGGGGCTTTGGGAGGGGGCTGTCCCCGTGAGCTCCCAGGCGCGCCT
GTCATTCTAAATCTCTCTTTCAGCCTAAAGCTTTTTCCCCGTATCCCCCCAGGTGTCTGCAGGCTCAAAG
AGCAGCGAGAAGCGTTCAGAGGAAAGCGATCCCGTGCCACCTTCCCCGTGCCCGGGCTGTCCCCGCACGC
TGCCGGCTCGGGGATGCGGGGGGAGCGCCGGACCGGAGCGGAGCCCCGGGCGGCTCGCTGCTGCCCCCTA
GCGGGGGAGGGACGTAATTACATCCCTGGGGGCTTTGGGGGGGGGCTGTCCCCGTGAGCTCCCAGGCGCG
CCAACTCGGTACCGTATCGATGTCGACGTTAACGCTAGTGATATCAACTTTGTATAGAAAAGTTGGCTCC
GAATTCGCCCTTGACAGCAGAGATCCAGTTTGGTTAATTAATTGGCTCCGGTGCCCGTCAGTGGGCAGAG
CGCACATCGCCCACAGTCCCCGAGAAGTTGTGGGGAGGGGTCGGCAATTGAACCGGTGCCTAGAGAAGGT
GGCGCGGGGTAAACTGGGAAAGTGATGTCGTGTACTGGCTCCGCCTTTTTCCCGAGGGTGGGGGAGAACC
GTATATAAGTGCAGTAGTCGCCGTGAACGTTCTTTTTCGCAACGGGTTTGCCGCCAGAACACAGGTAAGT
GCCGTGTGTGGTTCCCGCGGGCCTGGCCTCTTTACGGGTTATGGCCCTTGCGTGCCTTGAATTACTTCCA
CCTGGCTGCAGTACGTGATTCTTGATCCCGAGCTTCGGGTTGGAAGTGGGTGGGAGAGTTCGAGGCCTTG
CGCTTAAGGAGCCCCTTCGCCTCGTGCTTGAGTTGAGGCCTGGCCTGGGCGCTGGGGCCGCCGCGTGCGA
ATCTGGTGGCACCTTCGCGCCTGTCTCGCTGCTTTCGATAAGTCTCTAGCCATTTAAAATTTTTGATGAC
CTGCTGCGACGCTTTTTTTCTGGCAAGATAGTCTTGTAAATGCGGGCCAAGATCTGCACACTGGTATTTC
GGTTTTTGGGGCCGCGGGCGGCGACGGGGCCCGTGCGTCCCAGCGCACATGTTCGGCGAGGCGGGGCCTG
CGAGCGCGGCCACCGAGAATCGGACGGGGGTAGTCTCAAGCTGGCCGGCCTGCTCTGGTGCCTGGCCTCG
CGCCGCCGTGTATCGCCCCGCCCTGGGCGGCAAGGCTGGCCCGGTCGGCACCAGTTGCGTGAGCGGAAAG
ATGGCCGCTTCCCGGCCCTGCTGCAGGGAGCTCAAAATGGAGGACGCGGCGCTCGGGAGAGCGGGCGGGT
GAGTCACCCACACAAAGGAAAAGGGCCTTTCCGTCCTCAGCCGTCGCTTCATGTGACTCCACGGAGTACC
GGGCGCCGTCCAGGCACCTCGATTAGTTCTCGAGCTTTTGGAGTACGTCGTCTTTAGGTTGGGGGGAGGG
GTTTTATGCGATGGAGTTTCCCCACACTGAGTGGGTGGAGACTGAAGTTAGGCCAGCTTGGCACTTGATG
TAATTCTCCTTGGAATTTGCCCTTTTTGAGTTTGGATCTTGGTTCATTCTCAAGCCTCAGACAGTGGTTC
AAAGTTTTTTTCTTCCATTTCAGGTGTCGTGAGAAGGGCGAATTCGACCCAAGTTTGTACAAAAAAGCAG
GCTCGCCACCATGGTGAGCAAGGGCGAGGAGCTGTTCACCGGGGTGGTGCCCATCCTGGTCGAGCTGGAC
GGCGACGTAAACGGCCACAAGTTCAGCGTGAGGGGCGAGGGCGAGGGCGATGCCACCAACGGCAAGCTGA
CCCTGAAGTTCATCTGCACCACCGGCAAGCTGCCCGTGCCCTGGCCCACCCTCGTGACCACCCTGAGCCA
CGGCGTGCAGTGCTTCGCCCGCTACCCCGACCACATGAAGCAGCACGACTTCTTCAAGTCCGCCATGCCC
GAAGGCTACGTCCAGGAGCGCACCATCTTCTTCAAGGACGACGGCACCTACAAGACCCGCGCCGAGGTGA
AGTTCGAGGGCGACACCCTAGTGAACCGCATCGAGCTGAAGGGCGTCGACTTCAAGGAGGACGGCAACAT
CCTGGGGCACAAGCTGGAGTACAACTTCAACAGCCACAACATCTATATCATGGCCGTCAAGCAGAAGAAC
GGCATCAAGGTGAACTTCAAGATCCGCCACAACGTGGAGGACGGCAGCGTGCAGCTCGCCGACCACTACC
AGCAGAACACCCCCATCGGCGACGGCCCCGTGCTGCTGCCCGACAGCCACTACCTGAGCACCCAGTCCGT
GCTGAGCAAAGACCCCAACGAGAAGCGCGATCACATGGTCCTGCTGGAGTTCCGCACCGCCGCCGGGATC
ACTCTCGGCATGGACGAGCTGTACAAGTAATACCACCCAGCTTTCTTGTACAAAGTGGTACGCGTGAATT
CACTCCTCAGGTGCAGGCTGCCTATCAGAAGGTGGTGGCTGGTGTGGCCAATGCCCTGGCTCACAAATAC
CACTGAGATCTTTTTCCCTCTGCCAAAAATTATGGGGACATCATGAAGCCCCTTGAGCATCTGACTTCTG
GCTAATAAAGGAAATTTATTTTCATTGCAATAGTGTGTTGGAATTTTTTGTGTCTCTCACTCGGAAGGAC
ATATGGGAGGGCAAATCATTTAAAACATCAGAATGAGTATTTGGTTTAGAGTTTGGCAACATATGCCCAT
ATGCTGGCTGCCATGAACAAAGGTTGGCTATAAAGAGGTCATCAGTATATGAAACAGCCCCCTGCTGTCC
ATTCCTTATTCCATAGAAAAGCCTTGACTTGAGGTTAGATTTTTTTTATATTTTGTTTTGTGTTATTTTT
TTCTTTAACATCCCTAAAATTTTCCTTACATGTTTTACTAGCCAGATTTTTCCTCCTCTCCTGACTACTC
CCAGTCATAGCTGTCCCTCTTCTCTTATGGAGATCCCTCGACCTGCAGCCCAAGCTTGGCGTAATCATGG
TCATAGCTGTTTCCTGTGTGAAATTGTTATCCGCTCACAATTCCACACAACATACGAGCCGGAAGCATAA
AGTGTAAAGCCTGGGGTGCCTAATGAGTGAGCTAACTCACATTAATTGCGTTGCGCTCACTGCCCGCTTT
CCAGTCGGGAAACCTGTCGTGCCAGCGGATCGACAGTACTAAGCTTGGTCTAATACCCAATCTCTCGTCT
TATCCAGATGTTTTATACGCCTCTGGCCCGTGTCTCAAAATCTCTGATGTTACATTGCACAAGATAAAAT
AATATCATCATGAACAATAAAACTGTCTGCTTACATAAACAGTAATACAAGGGGTGTTATGAGCCATATT
CAACGGGAAACGTCGAGGCCGCGATTAAATTCCAACATGGATGCTGATTTATATGGGTATAAATGGGCTC
GCGATAATGTCGGGCAATCAGGTGCGACAATCTATCGCTTGTATGGGAAGCCCGATGCGCCAGAGTTGTT
TCTGAAACATGGCAAAGGTAGCGTTGCCAATGATGTTACAGATGAGATGGTCAGACTAAACTGGCTGACG
GAATTTATGCCTCTTCCGACCATCAAGCATTTTATCCGTACTCCTGATGATGCATGGTTACTCACCACTG
CGATCCCCGGAAAAACAGCATTCCAGGTATTAGAAGAATATCCTGATTCAGGTGAAAATATTGTTGATGC
GCTGGCAGTGTTCCTGCGCCGGTTGCATTCGATTCCTGTTTGTAATTGTCCTTTTAACAGCGATCGCGTA
TTTCGTCTCGCTCAGGCGCAATCACGAATGAATAACGGTTTGGTTGATGCGAGTGATTTTGATGACGAGC
GTAATGGCTGGCCTGTTGAACAAGTCTGGAAAGAAATGCATAAACTTTTGCCATTCTCACCGGATTCAGT
CGTCACTCATGGTGATTTCTCACTTGATAACCTTATTTTTGACGAGGGGAAATTAATAGGTTGTATTGAT
GTTGGACGAGTCGGAATCGCAGACCGATACCAGGATCTTGCCATCCTATGGAACTGCCTCGGTGAGTTTT
CTCCTTCATTACAGAAACGGCTTTTTCAAAAATATGGTATTGATAATCCTGATATGAATAAATTGCAGTT
TCATTTGATGCTCGATGAGTTTTTCTAATCAGAATTGGTTAATTGGTTGTAACACTGGCAGAGCATTACG
CTGACTTGACGGGACGGCGCAAGCTCATGACCAAAATCCCTTAACGTGAGTTACGCGTCGTTCCACTGAG
CGTCAGAGGTATCACTAGTATTACAGAGGTAAGTTATAACAGTCGCCTAACCC
