>Addgene plasmid #103755 | LSB-hsa-miR-93-3p | depositor partial sequence | sequence record 196559 | hsa-miR-93-3p target
CGGGAAGTGCTAGCTCAGCAGT
