>Addgene plasmid #103755 | LSB-hsa-miR-93-3p | addgene partial sequence | sequence record 240238 | mKate2-F 5'-ACCCGCTAAGAACCTCAAGA-3'
GAATCAAGGAGGCCGACAAAGAGACATACGTCGAGCAGCACGAGGTGGCTGTGGCCAGATACTGCGACCT
CCCTAGCAAACTGGGGCACAAACTTAATTGAGAATTCTACCACCCAGCTTTCTTGTACAAAGTGGTACGT
CTCAAGACCAGAGGTCTCTGCTTACGTGCTACGGGAAGTGCTAGCTCAGCAGTCGGGAAGTGCTAGCTCA
GCAGTCGGGAAGTGCTAGCTCAGCAGTCGGGAAGTGCTAGCTCAGCAGTCAACCAGAAGAGACCTGTGCT
TCACTCCTCAGGTGCAGGCTGCCTATCAGAAGGTGGTGGCTGGTGTGGCCAATGCCCTGGCTCACAAATA
CCACTGAGATCTTTTTCCCTCTGCCAAAAATTATGGGGACATCATGAAGCCCCTTGAGCATCTGACTTCT
GGCTAATAAAGGAAATTTATTTTCATTGCAATAGTGTGTTGGAATTTTTTGTGTCTCTCACTCGGAAGGA
CATATGGGAGGGCAAATCATTTAAAACATCAGAATGAGTATTTGGTTTAGAGTTTGGCAACATATGCCCA
TATGCTGGCTGCCATGAACAA
